>Addgene plasmid | p-eGFP-beta 2 CP Sequencing Result | analyzer sequence | sequence record 19815
GGACTCAGATCTCGAGCTCAGCTTCGAATTCT
[816 nt withheld, positions 33-848]
TGACCGCGGGCCCGGGATCCACCGGATCTAGATAACTGATCATAATCAGCCATACCACATTTGTAGAGGT
TTTTACTTGCTTTAAAAAAACTCCCACACCTCCCCCTGAACCTGAAACATAAAT
